>Addgene plasmid #219002 | SFFV-NFKBIB-Brd 19 | addgene full sequence | sequence record 448852 | Addgene NGS Result
ATTTATGCAGAGGCCGAGGCCGCCTCGGCCTCTGAGCTATTCCAGAAGTAGTGAGGAGGCTTTTTTGGAG
GCCTAGGGACGTACCCAATTCGCCCTATAGTGAGTCGTATTACGCGCGCTCACTGGCCGTCGTTTTACAA
CGTCGTGACTGGGAAAACCCTGGCGTTACCCAACTTAATCGCCTTGCAGCACATCCCCCTTTCGCCAGCT
GGCGTAATAGCGAAGAGGCCCGCACCGATCGCCCTTCCCAACAGTTGCGCAGCCTGAATGGCGAATGGG
[124 nt withheld, positions 280-403]
C
[91 nt withheld, positions 405-495]
A
[49 nt withheld, positions 497-545]
CCTTTGACGTTGGAGTCCACGTTCTTT
[37 nt withheld, positions 573-609]
ACCCTATCTCGGTCTATTCTTTTGATTTATAAGGGATTTTGCCGATTTCGGCCTATTGGTTAAAAAATGA
GCTGATTTAACAAAAATTTAACGCGAATTTTAACAAAATATTAACGCTTACAATTTAGGTGGCACTTTTC
GGGGAAATGTGCGCGGAACCCCTATTTGTTTATTTTTCTAAATACATTCAAATATGTATCCGCTCATGAG
ACAATAACCCTGATAAATGCTTCAATAATATTGAAAAAGGAAGAGTATGAGTATTCAACATTTCCGTGTC
GCCCTTATTCCCTTTTTTGCGGCATTTTGCCTTCCTGTTTTTGCTCACCCAGAAACGCTGGTGAAAGTAA
AAGATGCTGAAGATCAGTTGGGTGCACGAGTGGGTTACATCGAACTGGATCTCAACAGCGGTAAGATCCT
TGAGAGTTTTCGCCCCGAAGAACGTTTTCCAATGATGAGCACTTTTAAAGTTCTGCTATGTGGCGCGGTA
TTATCCCGTATTGACGCCGGGCAAGAGCAACTCGGTCGCCGCATACACTATTCTCAGAATGACTTGGTTG
AGTACTCACCAGTCACAGAAAAGCATCTTACGGATGGCATGACAGTAAGAGAATTATGCAGTGCTGCCAT
AACCATGAGTGATAACACTGCGGCCAACTTACTTCTGACAACGATCGGAGGACCGAAGGAGCTAACCGCT
TTTTTGCACAACATGGGGGATCATGTAACTCGCCTTGATCGTTGGGAACCGGAGCTGAATGAAGCCATAC
CAAACGACGAGCGTGACACCACGATGCCTGTAGCAATGGCAACAACGTTGCGCAAACTATTAACTGGCGA
ACTACTTACTCTAGCTTCCCGGCAACAATTAATAGACTGGATGGAGGCGGATAAAGTTGCAGGACCACTT
CTGCGCTCGGCCCTTCCGGCTGGCTGGTTTATTGCTGATAAATCTGGAGCCGGTGAGCGTGGGTCTCGCG
GTATCATTGCAGCACTGGGGCCAGATGGTAAGCCCTCCCGTATCGTAGTTATCTACACGACGGGGAGTCA
GGCAACTATGGATGAACGAAATAGACAGATCGCTGAGATAGGTGCCTCACTGATTAAGCATTGGTAACTG
TCAGACCAAGTTTACTCATATATACTTTAGATTGATTTAAAACTTCATTTTTAATTTAAAAGGATCTAGG
TGAAGATCCTTTTTGATAATCTCATGACCAAAATCCCTTAACGTGAGTTTTCGTTCCACTGAGCGTCAGA
CCCCGTAGAAAAGATCAAAGGATCTTCTTGAGATCCTTTTTTTCTGCGCGTAATCTGCTGCTTGCAAACA
AAAAAACCACCGCTACCAGCGGTGGTTTGTTTGCCGGATCAAGAGCTACCAACTCTTTTTCCGAAGGTAA
CTGGCTTCAGCAGAGCGCAGATACCAAATACTGTTCTTCTAGTGTAGCCGTAGTTAGGCCACCACTTCAA
GAACTCTGTAGCACCGCCTACATACCTCGCTCTGCTAATCCTGTTACCAGTGGCTGCTGCCAGTGGCGAT
AAGTCGTGTCTTACCGGGTTGGACTCAAGACGATAGTTACCGGATAAGGCGCAGCGGTCGGGCTGAACGG
GGGGTTCGTGCACACAGCCCAGCTTGGAGCGAACGACCTACACCGAACTGAGATACCTACAGCGTGAGCT
ATGAGAAAGCGCCACGCTTCCCGAAGGGAGAAAGGCGGACAGGTATCCGGTAAGCGGCAGGGTCGGAACA
GGAGAGCGCACGAGGGAGCTTCCAGGGGGAAACGCCTGGTATCTTTATAGTCCTGTCGGGTTTCGCCACC
TCTGACTTGAGCGTCGATTTTTGTGATGCTCGTCAGGGGGGCGGAGCCTATGGAAAAACGCCAGCAACGC
GGCCTTTTTACGGTTCCTGGCCTTTTGCTGGCCTTTTGCTCACATGTTCTTTCCTGCGTTATCCCCTGAT
TCTGTGGATAACCGTATTACCGCCTTTGAGTGAGCTGATACCGCTCGCCGCAGCCGAACGACCGAGCGCA
GCGAGTCAGTGAGCGAGGAAGCGGAAGAGCGCCCAATACGCAAACCGCCTCTCCCCGCGCGTTGGCCGAT
TCATTAATGCAGCTGGCACGACAGGTTTCCCGACTGGAAAGCGGGCAGTGAGCGCAACGCAATTAATGTG
AGTTAGCTCACTCATTAGGCACCCCAGGCTTTACACTTTATGCTTCCGGCTCGTATGTTGTGTGGAATTG
TGAGCGGATAACAATTTCACACAGGAAACAGCTATGACCATGATTACGCCAAGCGCGCAATTAACCCTCA
CTAAAGGGAACAAAAGCTGGAGCTGCAAGCTTAATGTAGTCTTATGCAATACTCTTGTAGTCTTGCAACA
TGGTAACGATGAGTTAGCAACATGCCTTACAAGGAGAGAAAAAGCACCGTGCATGCCGATTGGTGGAAGT
AAGGTGGTACGATCGTGCCTTATTAGGAAGGCAACAGACGGGTCTGACATGGATTGGACGAACCACTGAA
TTGCCGCATTGCAGAGATATTGTATTTAAGTGCCTAGCTCGATACATAAACGGGTCTCTCTGGTTAGACC
AGATCTGAGCCTGGGAGCTCTCTGGCTAACTAGGGAACCCACTGCTTAAGCCTCAATAAAGCTTGCCTTG
AGTGCTTCAAGTAGTGTGTGCCCGTCTGTTGTGTGACTCTGGTAACTAGAGATCCCTCAGACCCTTTTAG
TCAGTGTGGAAAATCTCTAGCAGTGGCGCCCGAACAGGGACTTGAAAGCGAAAGGGAAACCAGAGGAGCT
CTCTCGACGCAGGACTCGGCTTGCTGAAGCGCGCACGGCAAGAGGCGAGGGGCGGCGACTGGTGAGTACG
CCAAAAATTTTGACTAGCGGAGGCTAGAAGGAGAGAGATGGGTGCGAGAGCGTCAGTATTAAGCGGGGGA
GAATTAGATCGCGATGGGAAAAAATTCGGTTAAGGCCAGGGGGAAAGAAAAAATATAAATTAAAACATAT
AGTATGGGCAAGCAGGGAGCTAGAACGATTCGCAGTTAATCCTGGCCTGTTAGAAACATCAGAAGGCTGT
AGACAAATACTGGGACAGCTACAACCATCCCTTCAGACAGGATCAGAAGAACTTAGATCATTATATAATA
CAGTAGCAACCCTCTATTGTGTGCATCAAAGGATAGAGATAAAAGACACCAAGGAAGCTTTAGACAAGAT
AGAGGAAGAGCAAAACAAAAGTAAGACCACCGCACAGCAAGCGGCCGCTGATCTTCAGACCTGGAGGAGG
AGATATGAGGGACAATTGGAGAAGTGAATTATATAAATATAAAGTAGTAAAAATTGAACCATTAGGAGTA
GCACCCACCAAGGCAAAGAGAAGAGTGGTGCAGAGAGAAAAAAGAGCAGTGGGAATAGGAGCTTTGTTCC
TTGGGTTCTTGGGAGCAGCAGGAAGCACTATGGGCGCAGCGTCAATGACGCTGACGGTACAGGCCAGACA
ATTATTGTCTGGTATAGTGCAGCAGCAGAACAATTTGCTGAGGGCTATTGAGGCGCAACAGCATCTGTTG
CAACTCACAGTCTGGGGCATCAAGCAGCTCCAGGCAAGAATCCTGGCTGTGGAAAGATACCTAAAGGATC
AACAGCTCCTGGGGATTTGGGGTTGCTCTGGAAAACTCATTTGCACCACTGCTGTGCCTTGGAATGCTAG
TTGGAGTAATAAATCTCTGGAACAGATTTGGAATCACACGACCTGGATGGAGTGGGACAGAGAAATTAAC
AATTACACAAGCTTAATACACTCCTTAATTGAAGAATCGCAAAACCAGCAAGAAAAGAATGAACAAGAAT
TATTGGAATTAGATAAATGGGCAAGTTTGTGGAATTGGTTTAACATAACAAATTGGCTGTGGTATATAAA
ATTATTCATAATGATAGTAGGAGGCTTGGTAGGTTTAAGAATAGTTTTTGCTGTACTTTCTATAGTGAAT
AGAGTTAGGCAGGGATATTCACCATTATCGTTTCAGACCCACCTCCCAACCCCGAGGGGACCCGACAGGC
CCGAAGGAATAGAAGAAGAAGGTGGAGAGAGAGACAGAGACAGATCCATTCGATTAGTGAACGGATCTCG
ACGGTATCGGTTAACTTTTAAAAGAAAAGGGGGGATTGGGGGGTACAGTGCAGGGGAAAGAATAGTAGAC
ATAATAGCAACAGACATACAAACTAAAGAATTACAAAAACAAATTACAAAAATTCAAAATTTTATCGATC
ACGAGACTAGCCTCGAGCTGGCTGCAGTAACGCCATTTTGCAAGGCATGGAAAAATACCAAACCAAGAAT
AGAGAAGTTCAGATCAAGGGCGGGTACATGAAAATAGCTAACGTTGGGCCAAACAGGATATCTGCGGTGA
GCAGTTTCGGCCCCGGCCCGGGGCCAAGAACAGATGGTCACCGCAGTTTCGGCCCCGGCCCGAGGCCAAG
AACAGATGGTCCCCAGATATGGCCCAACCCTCAGCAGTTTCTTAAGACCCATCAGATGTTTCCAGGCTCC
CCCAAGGACCTGAAATGACCCTGCGCCTTATTTGAATTAACCAATCAGCCTGCTTCTCGCTTCTGTTCGC
GCGCTTCTGCTTCCCGAGCTCTATAAAAGAGCTCACAACCCCTCACTCGGCGCGCCAGTCCTCCGACAGA
CTGAGTCGGCCGGTCGAATCAAGCTTATCGATACCGTCGACGGATCCGCTAGCCCGCGGTTCGAAATGGC
TGGGGTCGCGTGCTTGGGAAAAGCTGCCGACGCAGATGAATGGTGCGACAGCGGCCTGGGCTCCCTGGGT
CCGGACGCAGCGGCCCCCGGAGGACCTGGGTTGGGCGCGGAGTTGGGCCCGGGGCTGTCGTGGGCTCCCC
TCGTCTTCGGCTACGTCACTGAGGATGGGGACACGGCACTGCACTTGGCTGTGATTCATCAGCATGAACC
CTTCCTGGATTTTCTTCTAGGCTTCTCGGCCGGCACTGAGTACATGGACCTGCAGAATGACCTAGGCCAG
ACAGCCCTGCACCTGGCAGCCATCCTGGGGGAGACATCCACGGTGGAGAAGCTGTACGCAGCAGGCGCCG
GGCTGTGTGTGGCGGAGCGTAGGGGCCACACGGCGCTGCACCTGGCCTGCCGTGTGGGGGCACACGCCTG
TGCCCGTGCCCTGCTTCAGCCCCGCCCCCGGCGCCCCAGGGAAGCCCCCGACACCTACCTCGCTCAGGGC
CCTGACCGTACTCCCGACACCAACCATACCCCTGTCGCCTTGTACCCCGATTCCGACTTGGAGAAGGAAG
AAGAGGAGAGTGAGGAGGACTGGAAGCTGCAGCTGGAGGCTGAAAACTACGAGGGCCACACCCCACTCCA
CGTGGCCGTTATCCACAAAGATGTGGAGATGGTCCGGCTGCTCCGAGATGCTGGAGCTGACCTTGACAAA
CCGGAGCCCACGTGCGGCCGGAGCCCCCTTCATTTGGCAGTGGAGGCCCAGGCAGCCGATGTGCTGGAGC
TTCTCCTGAGGGCAGGCGCGAACCCTGCTGCCCGCATGTACGGTGGCCGCACCCCACTCGGCAGTGCCAT
GCTCCGGCCCAACCCCATCCTCGCCCGCCTCCTCCGTGCACACGGAGCCCCTGAGCCCGAGGGCGAGGAC
GAGAAATCCGGCCCCTGCAGCAGCAGTAGCGACAGCGACAGCGGAGACGAGGGCGATGAATACGACGACA
TTGTGGTTCACAGCAGCCGCAGCCAAACCCGGCTGCCTCCCACCCCAGCCTCAAAACCTCTTCCTGACGA
CCCCCGCCCCGTGTGAACCGGTCGGATCCCCCGGGCTGCAGGAATTCGAGCATCTTACCGCCATTTATTC
CCATATTTGTTCTGTTTTTCTTGATTTGGGTATACATTTAAATGTTAATAAAACAAAATGGTGGGGCAAT
CATTTACATTTTTAGGGATATGTAATTACTAGTTCAGGTGTATTGCCACAAGACAAACATGTTAAGAAAC
TTTCCCGTTATTTACGCTCTGTTCCTGTTAATCAACCTCTGGATTACAAAATTTGTGAAAGATTGACTGA
TATTCTTAACTATGTTGCTCCTTTTACGCTGTGTGGATATGCTGCTTTAATGCCTCTGTATCATGCTATT
GCTTCCCGTACGGCTTTCGTTTTCTCCTCCTTGTATAAATCCTGGTTGCTGTCTCTTTATGAGGAGTTGT
GGCCCGTTGTCCGTCAACGTGGCGTGGTGTGCTCTGTGTTTGCTGACGCAACCCCCACTGGCTGGGGCAT
TGCCACCACCTGTCAACTCCTTTCTGGGACTTTCGCTTTCCCCCTCCCGATCGCCACGGCAGAACTCATC
GCCGCCTGCCTTGCCCGCTGCTGGACAGGGGCTAGGTTGCTGGGCACTGATAATTCCGTGGTGTTGTCGG
GGAAGCTGACGTCCTTTGCAATTCGATATCAAGCTGTACCTTCTAGATGTACATTCACGTGAGCGCTTCT
AGACCAATGACTTACAAGGCAGCTGTAGATCTTAGCCACTTTTTAAAAGAAAAGGGGGGACTGGAAGGGC
TAATTCACTCCCAACGAAGACAAGATCTGCTTTTTGCTTGTACTGGGTCTCTCTGGTTAGACCAGATCTG
AGCCTGGGAGCTCTCTGGCTAACTAGGGAACCCACTGCTTAAGCCTCAATAAAGCTTGCCTTGAGTGCTT
CAAGTAGTGTGTGCCCGTCTGTTGTGTGACTCTGGTAACTAGAGATCCCTCAGACCCTTTTAGTCAGTGT
GGAAAATCTCTAGCAGTAGTAGTTCATGTCATCTTATTATTCAGTATTTATAACTTGCAAAGAAATGAAT
ATCAGAGAGTGAGAGGAACTTGTTTATTGCAGCTTATAATGGTTACAAATAAAGCAATAGCATCACAAAT
TTCACAAATAAAGCATTTTTTTCACTGCATTCTAGTTGTGGTTTGTCCAAACTCATCAATGTATCTTATC
ATGTCTGGCTCTAGCTATCCCGCCCCTAACTCCGCCCATCCCGCCCCTAACTCCGCCCAGTTCCGCCCAT
TCTCCGCCCCATGGCTGACTAATTTTTTTT
Features (pLannotate 1.2.2; 29 found; start..end, strand, type, name):
     94..112     -  promoter       T7 promoter: promoter for bacteriophage T7 RNA polymerase
    120..275     +  CDS            lacZα (fragment): LacZα fragment of β-galactosidase; lacZ fragment
    280..708     +  rep_origin     f1 ori (sequence partly withheld): f1 bacteriophage origin of replication; arrow indicates direction of (+) strand synthesis
    761..865     +  promoter       AmpR promoter: bla
    866..1726    +  CDS            AmpR: β-lactamase; bla; confers resistance to ampicillin, carbenicillin, and related antibiotics
   1897..2485    +  rep_origin     ori: high-copy-number ColE1/pMB1/pBR322/pUC origin of replication
   2668..2760    +  CDS            lacI (fragment): lac repressor; lacI; The lac repressor binds to the lac operator to inhibit transcription in E. coli. This inhibition can be relieved by adding lactose or isopropyl-β-D-thiogalactopyranoside (IPTG).
   2773..2794    +  protein_bind   CAP binding site: CAP binding activates transcription in the presence of cAMP. E. coli catabolite activator protein
   2809..2839    +  promoter       lac promoter: promoter for the E. coli lac operon
   2847..2863    +  protein_bind   lac operator: The lac repressor binds to the lac operator to inhibit transcription in E. coli. This inhibition can be relieved by adding lactose or isopropyl-β-D-thiogalactopyranoside (IPTG). lac repressor encoded by lacI
   2908..2926    +  promoter       T3 promoter: promoter for bacteriophage T3 RNA polymerase
   2954..3180    +  promoter       RSV promoter: Rous sarcoma virus enhancer/promoter
   3181..3361    +  LTR            5' LTR (truncated): truncated 5' long terminal repeat (LTR) from HIV-1
   3408..3533    +  misc_feature   HIV-1 Ψ: packaging signal of human immunodeficiency virus type 1
   3517..3880    +  CDS            HIV-1 gag (fragment): gag protein from human immunodeficiency virus 1; gag
   4026..4259    +  misc_feature   RRE: The Rev response element (RRE) of HIV-1 allows for Rev-dependent mRNA export from the nucleus to the cytoplasm.
   4636..4736    +  CDS            Rev (fragment): human immunodeficiency virus 1 (HIV-1) Rev protein; rev; enhances nuclear export of unspliced and incompletely spliced viral mRNAs
   4755..4872    +  misc_feature   cPPT/CTS: central polypurine tract and central termination sequence of HIV-1
   4906..5307    +  promoter       SFFV promoter: spleen focus-forming virus long terminal repeat (LTR) promoter
   5317..5340    +  misc_feature   MCS (fragment): pBluescript multiple cloning site
   5365..6432    +  CDS            NFKBIB: IKBB_HUMAN - Also known as IKBB, TRIP9. Experimental evidence at protein level: Swiss-Prot protein existence level 1. Inhibits NF-kappa-B by complexing with and trapping it in the cytoplasm. However, the unphosphorylated form resynthesized after cell stimulation is able to bind NF-kappa-B allowing its transport to the nucleus and protecting it to further NFKBIA-dependent inactivation. Association with inhibitor kappa B-interacting NKIRAS1 and NKIRAS2 prevent its phosphorylation rendering it more resistant to degradation, explaining its slower degradation. From Homo sapiens (Human).
   6443..6468    +  misc_feature   MCS (fragment): pBluescript multiple cloning site
   6468..6527    +  CDS            S (fragment): HBSAG_WHV6 - Experimental evidence at transcript level: Swiss-Prot protein existence level 2. The middle envelope protein plays an important role in the budding of the virion. It is involved in the induction of budding in a nucleocapsid independent way. In this process the majority of envelope proteins bud to form subviral lipoprotein particles of 22 nm of diameter that do not contain a nucleocapsid (By similarity). From Woodchuck hepatitis B virus (isolate w64/pWS23) (WHV).
   6659..7062    +  misc_feature   WPRE: woodchuck hepatitis virus posttranscriptional regulatory element
   7120..7179    +  CDS            nef (fragment): NEF_HV1Z2 - Experimental evidence at protein level: Swiss-Prot protein existence level 1. Extracellular Nef protein targets CD4(+) T-lymphocytes for apoptosis by interacting with CXCR4 surface receptors. From Human immunodeficiency virus type 1 group M subtype D (isolate Z2/CDC-Z34) (HIV-1).
   7181..7414    +  LTR            3' LTR (ΔU3): self-inactivating 3' long terminal repeat (LTR) from HIV-1
   7486..7607    +  polyA_signal   SV40 poly(A) signal: SV40 polyadenylation signal
   7626..7647    +  rep_origin     SV40 ori (fragment): SV40 origin of replication
   7647..73      +  rep_origin     SV40 ori (across the origin): SV40 origin of replication
