[The description below was written by a language model from this plasmid's Addgene catalogue record and pLannotate feature annotations shown in this document.]
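Description:
SFFV-NFKBIB-Brd 19 is a lentiviral transfer plasmid built on the SFFV-MCS backbone for delivery and constitutive expression of human NFKBIB (also known as IKBB or TRIP9) in mammalian cells. It is maintained in E. coli through a high-copy ColE1/pUC-type origin with ampicillin selection (AmpR), and it also retains an f1 origin and lac/T7/T3 remnants from a pBluescript-type cloning vector. The viral portion has a third-generation, self-inactivating layout. An RSV promoter replaces the U3 region to drive a truncated HIV-1 5' LTR. This is followed by the Ψ packaging signal with a gag fragment, the Rev response element for Rev-dependent export of the genomic RNA, and the cPPT/CTS. A ΔU3 3' LTR closes the provirus, with an SV40 polyadenylation signal and SV40 origin sequence downstream.

Within the provirus, the spleen focus-forming virus LTR promoter drives the 1,071 bp NFKBIB open reading frame, which was inserted by restriction cloning between flanking MCS remnants. The feature table shows no epitope tag, fluorescent reporter or mammalian selection marker. A WPRE downstream of the coding sequence enhances transcript stability and expression. According to the depositor's comments, a construct-specific barcode was cloned into an XbaI site after the WPRE, giving the arrangement SFFV–TF–WPRE–barcode. The barcode itself is not annotated in the feature table. Its position upstream of the 3' LTR should place it within the expressed transcript, so it can identify which factor a given cell received. NFKBIB encodes an inhibitor that retains NF-κB in the cytoplasm. The plasmid is one member of a barcoded transcription factor collection made for combinatorial screening in immune cell reprogramming.
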