Addgene plasmid #219002: SFFV-NFKBIB-Brd 19
Purpose: Transcription factor NFKBIB with a specific barcode assigned.
Depositing lab: Filipe Pereira. Depositing organization: Center for Neuroscience and Cell Biology, University of Coimbra. Publication: A combinatorial transcription factor screening platform for immune cell reprogramming. Kurochkin I, Altman AR, Caiado I, Pertiga-Cabral D, Halitzki E, Minaeva M, Zimmermannova O, Henriques-Oliveira L, Klein D, Nair M, Oliveira D, Cajal LR, Knittel R, Feick C, Ringner M, Martin M, Cirovic B, Pires CF, Rosa FF, Sitnicka E, Theis FJ, Pereira CF. Cell Syst. 2026 Jan 21;17(1):101457. doi: 10.1016/j.cels.2025.101457. Epub 2026 Jan 14. PubMed 41539305.
Backbone
  Vector backbone: SFFV-MCS
  Backbone size w/o insert (bp): 6638
  Vector type: Lentiviral
Growth in bacteria
  Bacterial resistance: Ampicillin, 100 μg/mL
  Growth temperature: 37°C
  Growth strain: NEB Stable
  Copy number: High Copy
Gene/Insert
  Gene/Insert name: NFKBIB
  Species: H. sapiens (human)
  Insert size (bp): 1071
  Entrez Gene: NFKBIB (a.k.a. IKBB, TRIP9)
  Promoter: The spleen focus-forming virus (SFFV) promoter
  Cloning method: Restriction Enzyme; 5′ cloning site Bsp119I (not destroyed); 3′ cloning site BstHI (not destroyed)
Terms and licenses: Academic/Nonprofit Terms; Industry Terms: Not Available to Industry
Depositor comments: Barcode sequence cloned into XbaI restriction site. Design of plasmid is as follows: SFFV-[TF sequence]-WPRE-[Barcode sequence].
How to cite: SFFV-NFKBIB-Brd 19 was a gift from Filipe Pereira (Addgene plasmid # 219002 ; http://n2t.net/addgene:219002 ; RRID:Addgene_219002)
