>Addgene plasmid #219002 | SFFV-NFKBIB-Brd 19 | depositor partial sequence | sequence record 427486 | TF ORF
ATGGCTGGGGTCGCGTGCTTGGGAAAAGCTGCCGACGCAGATGAATGGTGCGACAGCGGCCTGGGCTCCC
TGGGTCCGGACGCAGCGGCCCCCGGAGGACCTGGGTTGGGCGCGGAGTTGGGCCCGGGGCTGTCGTGGGC
TCCCCTCGTCTTCGGCTACGTCACTGAGGATGGGGACACGGCACTGCACTTGGCTGTGATTCATCAGCAT
GAACCCTTCCTGGATTTTCTTCTAGGCTTCTCGGCCGGCACTGAGTACATGGACCTGCAGAATGACCTAG
GCCAGACAGCCCTGCACCTGGCAGCCATCCTGGGGGAGACATCCACGGTGGAGAAGCTGTACGCAGCAGG
CGCCGGGCTGTGTGTGGCGGAGCGTAGGGGCCACACGGCGCTGCACCTGGCCTGCCGTGTGGGGGCACAC
GCCTGTGCCCGTGCCCTGCTTCAGCCCCGCCCCCGGCGCCCCAGGGAAGCCCCCGACACCTACCTCGCTC
AGGGCCCTGACCGTACTCCCGACACCAACCATACCCCTGTCGCCTTGTACCCCGATTCCGACTTGGAGAA
GGAAGAAGAGGAGAGTGAGGAGGACTGGAAGCTGCAGCTGGAGGCTGAAAACTACGAGGGCCACACCCCA
CTCCACGTGGCCGTTATCCACAAAGATGTGGAGATGGTCCGGCTGCTCCGAGATGCTGGAGCTGACCTTG
ACAAACCGGAGCCCACGTGCGGCCGGAGCCCCCTTCATTTGGCAGTGGAGGCCCAGGCAGCCGATGTGCT
GGAGCTTCTCCTGAGGGCAGGCGCGAACCCTGCTGCCCGCATGTACGGTGGCCGCACCCCACTCGGCAGT
GCCATGCTCCGGCCCAACCCCATCCTCGCCCGCCTCCTCCGTGCACACGGAGCCCCTGAGCCCGAGGGCG
AGGACGAGAAATCCGGCCCCTGCAGCAGCAGTAGCGACAGCGACAGCGGAGACGAGGGCGATGAATACGA
CGACATTGTGGTTCACAGCAGCCGCAGCCAAACCCGGCTGCCTCCCACCCCAGCCTCAAAACCTCTTCCT
GACGACCCCCGCCCCGTGTGA
