>Addgene plasmid #219002 | SFFV-NFKBIB-Brd 19 | depositor partial sequence | sequence record 427487 | Barcode sequence
TGTACATTCACGTGAGCGCT
